Addgene plasmid #56340: mVenus-VE-Cadherin-N-10
Purpose: Localization: Tight Junctions, Excitation: 515, Emission: 528
Depositing lab: Michael Davidson. Depositing organization: Florida State University, Tallahassee.
Backbone
  Vector backbone: mVenus-N1
  Backbone size w/o insert (bp): 4750
  Vector type: Mammalian Expression
  Selectable markers: Neomycin (select with G418)
Growth in bacteria
  Bacterial resistance: Kanamycin, 50 μg/mL
  Growth temperature: 37°C
  Growth strain: DH5alpha
  Copy number: High Copy
Gene/Insert
  Gene/Insert name: VE-Cadherin (alt name: X79981.1)
  Species: H. sapiens (human)
  Entrez Gene: CDH5 (a.k.a. 7B4, CD144)
  Promoter: CMV
  Tag / fusion protein: mVenus (C terminal on backbone)
  Cloning method: Unknown
  Sequencing primers: 5′ CMV-F; 3′ SV40pA-R
Terms and licenses: Academic/Nonprofit Terms; Industry Terms
Depositor comments: . Excitation = 515; Emission = 528
How to cite: mVenus-VE-Cadherin-N-10 was a gift from Michael Davidson (Addgene plasmid # 56340 ; http://n2t.net/addgene:56340 ; RRID:Addgene_56340)
