[The description below was written by a language model from this plasmid's Addgene catalogue record.]
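Description:
mVenus-VE-Cadherin-N-10 is a mammalian expression plasmid built on the mVenus-N1 backbone (about 4.75 kb without the insert), a fluorescent-protein fusion vector in which the gene of interest is placed upstream of the fluorophore coding sequence. It is maintained as a high-copy plasmid in E. coli under kanamycin selection. It also carries a neomycin resistance marker, so transfected mammalian cells can be selected with G418, for example to derive stable lines. No feature table accompanies the record, so the origin of replication and the exact arrangement of the resistance cassette are not stated. The SV40pA reverse sequencing primer suggests that an SV40 polyadenylation signal follows the fusion cassette.

The insert is human VE-cadherin (CDH5, also known as CD144 or 7B4), the endothelial classical cadherin, expressed from the strong constitutive CMV promoter. mVenus, a monomeric yellow fluorescent protein, is fused to the C-terminus of the cadherin and is supplied by the backbone. This places the fluorophore on the cytoplasmic tail and leaves the N-terminal signal sequence and extracellular domain unobstructed. The "N-10" in the name probably denotes the N1-type fusion orientation and a 10-residue linker between the two proteins, although the record does not say this explicitly, and the cloning method is listed as unknown.

The construct is intended as a localization marker for live- or fixed-cell fluorescence imaging of cell–cell junctions. The record labels the localization as tight junctions, although VE-cadherin is generally regarded as an adherens junction component. The listed excitation and emission maxima are 515 nm and 528 nm.
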