>Addgene plasmid #56340 | mVenus-VE-Cadherin-N-10 | depositor partial sequence | sequence record 87241 | insert sequence
GACCGTCAGATCCGCTAGCCGCCACCATGCAGAGGCTCATGATGCTCCTCGCCACATCGGGCGCCTGCCT
GGGCCTGCTGGCAGTGGCAGCAGTGGCAGCAGCAGGTGCTAACCCTGCCCAACGGGACACCCACAGCCTG
CTGCCCACCCACCGGCGCCAAAAGAGAGATTGGATTTGGAACCAGATGCACATTGATGAAGAGAAAAACA
CCTCACTTCCCCATCATGTAGGCAAGATCAAGTCAAGCGTGAGTCGCAAGAATGCCAAGTACCTGCTCAA
AGGAGAATATGTGGGCAAGGTCTTCCGGGTCGATGCAGAGACAGGAGACGTGTTCGCCATTGAGAGGCTG
GACCGGGAGAATATCTCAGAGTACCACCTCACTGCTGTCATTGTGGACAAGGACACTGGTGAAAACCTGG
AGACTCCTTCCAGCTTCACCATCAAAGTTCATGACGTGAACGACAACTGGCCTGTGTTCACGCATCGGTT
GTTCAATGCGTCCGTGCCTGAGTCGTCGGCTGTGGGGACCTCAGTCATCTCTGTGACAGCAGTGGATGCA
GACGACCCCACTGTGGGAGACCACGCCTCTGTCATGTACCAAATCCTGAAGGGGAAAGAGTATTTTGCCA
TCGATAATTCTGGACGTATTATCACAATAACGAAAAGCTTGGACCGAGAGAAGCAGGCCAGGTATGAGAT
CGTGGTGGAAGCGCGAGATGCCCAGGGCCTCCGGGGGGACTCGGGCACGGCCACCGTGCTGGTCACTCTG
CAAGACATCAATGACAACTTCCCCTTCTTCACCCAGACCAAGTACACATTTGTCGTGCCTGAAGACACCC
GTGTGGGCACCTCTGTGGGCTCTCTGTTTGTTGAGGACCCAGATGAGCCCCAGAACCGGATGACCAAGTA
CAGCATCTTGCGGGGCGACTACCAGGACGCTTTCACCATTGAGACAAACCCCGCCCACAACGAGGGCATC
ATCAAGCCCATGAAGCCTCTGGATTATGAATACATCCAGCAATACAGCTTCATCGTCGAGGCCACAGACC
CCACCATCGACCTCCGATACATGAGCCCTCCCGCGGGAAACAGAGCCCAGGTCATTATCAACATCACAGA
TGTGGACGAGCCCCCCATTTTCCAGCAGCCTTTCTACCACTTCCAGCTGAAGGAAAACCAGAAGAAGCCT
CTGATTGGCACAGTGCTGGCCATGGACCCTGATGCGGCTAGGCATAGCATTGGATACTCCATCCGCAGGA
CCAGTGACAAGGGCCAGTTCTTCCGAGTCACAAAAAAGGGGGACATTTACAATGAGAAAGAACTGGACAG
AGAAGTCTACCCCTGGTATAACCTGACTGTGGAGGCCAAAGAACTGGATTCCACTGGAACCCCCACAGGA
AAAGAATCCATTGTGCAAGTCCACATTGAAGTTTTGGATGAGAATGACAATGCCCCGGAGTTTGCCAAGC
CCTACCAGCCCAAAGTGTGTGAGAACGCTGTCCATGGCCAGCTGGTCCTGCAGATCTCCGCAATAGACAA
GGACATAACACCACGAAACGTGAAGTTCAAATTCACCTTGAATACTGAGAACAACTTTACCCTCACGGAT
AATCACGATAACACGGCCAACATCACAGTCAAGTATGGGCAGTTTGACCGGGAGCATACCAAGGTCCACT
TCCTACCCGTGGTCATCTCAGACAATGGGATGCCAAGTCGCACGGGCACCAGCACGCTGACCGTGGCCGT
GTGCAAGTGCAACGAGCAGGGCGAGTTCACCTTCTGCGAGGATATGGCCGCCCAGGTGGGCGTGAGCATC
CAGGCAGTGGTAGCCATCTTACTCTGCATCCTCACCATCACAGTGATCACCCTGCTCATCTTCCTGCGGC
GGCGGCTCCGGAAGCAGGCCCGCGCGCACGGCAAGAGCGTGCCGGAGATCCACGAGCAGCTGGTCACCTA
CGACGAGGAGGGCGGCGGCGAGATGGACACCACCAGCTACGATGTGTCGGTGCTCAACTCGGTGCGCCGC
GGCGGGGCCAAGCCCCCGCGGCCCGCGCTGGACGCCCGGCCTTCCCTCTATGCGCAGGTGCAGAAGCCAC
CGAGGCACGCGCCTGGGGCACACGGAGGGCCCGGGGAGATGGCAGCCATGATCGAGGTGAAGAAGGACGA
GGCGGACCACGACGGCGACGGCCCCCCCTACGACACGCTGCACATCTACGGCTACGAGGGCTCCGAGTCC
ATAGCCGAGTCCCTCAGCTCCCTGGGCACCGACTCATCCGACTCTGACGTGGATTACGACTTCCTTAACG
ACTGGGGACCCAGGTTTAAGATGCTGGCTGAGCTGTACGGCTCGGACCCCCGGGAGGAGCTGCTGTATTC
GGGAAGCACGGATCCACCGGTCGCCACCATGGTGAGCAAGGGCGAGGAGCTGTTCACCGGGGTGGTGCCC
ATCCTGGTCGAGCTGGACGGCGACGTAAACGGCCACAAGTTCAGCGTGTCCGGCGAGGGCGAGGGCGATG
CCACCTACGGCAAGCTGACCCTGAAGCTGATCTGCACCACCGGCAAGCTGCCCGTGCCCTGGCCCACCCT
CGTGACCACCCTGGGCTACGGCCTGCAGTGCTTCGCCCGCTACCCCGACCACATGAAGCAGCACGACTTC
TTCAAGTCCGCCATGCCCGAAGGCTACGTCCAGGAGCGCACCATCTTCTTCAAGGACGACGGCAACTACA
AGACCCGCGCCGAGGTGAAGTTCGAGGGCGACACCCTGGTGAACCGCATCGAGCTGAAGGGCATCGACTT
CAAGGAGGACGGCAACATCCTGGGGCACAAGCTGGAGTACAACTACAACAGCCACAACGTCTATATCACC
GCCGACAAGCAGAAGAACGGCATCAAGGCCAACTTCAAGATCCGCCACAACATCGAGGACGGCGGCGTGC
AGCTCGCCGACCACTACCAGCAGAACACCCCCATCGGCGACGGCCCCGTGCTGCTGCCCGACAACCACTA
CCTGAGCTACCAGTCCAAGCTGAGCAAAGACCCCAACGAGAAGCGCGATCACATGGTCCTGCTGGAGTTC
GTGACCGCCGCCGGGATCACTCTCGGCATGGACGAGCTGTACAAGTAAAGCGGCCGCGACTCTAGATCAT
AATCAGCCATACCACATTG
