>Addgene plasmid #56340 | mVenus-VE-Cadherin-N-10 | addgene partial sequence | sequence record 109527 | EGFP-N 5'-CGTCGCCGTCCAGCTCGACCAG-3'
TTGCTCACCATGGTGGCGACCGGTGGATCCGTGCTTCCCGAATACAGCAGCTCCTCCCGGGGGTCCGAGC
CGTACAGCTCAGCCAGCATCTTAAACCTGGGTCCCCAGTCGTTAAGGAAGTCGTAATCCACGTCAGAGTC
GGATGAGTCGGTGCCCAGGGAGCTGAGGGACTCGGCTATGGACTCGGAGCCCTCGTAGCCGTAGATGTGC
AGCGTGTCGTAGGGGGGGCCGTCGCCGTCGTGGTCCGCCTCGTCCTTCTTCACCTCGATCATGGCTGCCA
TCTCCCCGGGCCCTCCGTGTGCCCCAGGCGCGTGCCTCGGTGGCTTCTGCACCTGCGCATAGAGGGAAGG
CCGGGCGTCCAGCGCGGGCCGCGGGGGCTTGGCCCCGCCGCGGCGCACCGAGTTGAGCACCGACACATCG
TAGCTGGTGGTGTCCATCTCGCCGCCGCCCTCCTCGTCGTAGGTGACCAGCTGCTCGTGGATCTCCGGCA
CGCTCTTGCCGTGCGCGCGGGCCTGCTTCCGGAGCCGCCGCCGCAGGAAGATGAGCAGGGTGATCACTGT
GATGGTGAGGATGCAGAGTAAGATGGCTACCACTGCCTGGATGCTCACGCCCACCTGGGCGGCCATATCC
TCGCAGAAGGTGAACTCGCCCTGCTCGTTGCACTTGCACACGGCCACGGTCAGCGTGCTGGTGCCCGTGC
GACTTGGCATCCCATTGTCTGAGATGACCACGGGTAGGAAGTGGACCTTGGTATGCTCCCGGTCAAACTG
CCCATACTTGAC
